Addgene plasmid #227565: pEPHS1CB0021
Purpose: Level 1 - Position 1 with 35S promoter and terminator for plant expression, with mutations in CDS
Depositing lab: Nicola Patron. Depositing organization: Earlham Institute. Publication: Biosynthesis and bioactivity of anti-inflammatory triterpenoids in Calendula officinalis. Golubova D, Salmon M, Su H, Tansley C, Kaithakottil GG, Linsmith G, Schudoma C, Swarbreck D, O'Connell MA, Patron NJ. Nat Commun. 2025 Jul 28;16(1):6941. doi: 10.1038/s41467-025-62269-w. PubMed 40721615.
Backbone
  Vector backbone: pICH47732
  Vector type: Plant Expression
Growth in bacteria
  Bacterial resistance: Ampicillin, 100 μg/mL
  Growth temperature: 37°C
  Growth strain: DH5alpha
  Copy number: High Copy
Gene/Insert
  Gene/Insert name: 35Sshort_TMV_TkTXSS (T374G)_35S
  Species: Taraxacum kok-sagyhz
  Mutation: T374G, BsaI sites removed by silent mutation
  Promoter: 35Sshort_TMV (pICH51277)
  Cloning method: Restriction Enzyme; 5′ cloning site BsaI (destroyed during cloning); 3′ cloning site BsaI (destroyed during cloning)
Terms and licenses: Academic/Nonprofit Terms; Industry Terms: Not Available to Industry
How to cite: pEPHS1CB0021 was a gift from Nicola Patron (Addgene plasmid # 227565 ; http://n2t.net/addgene:227565 ; RRID:Addgene_227565)
