[The description below was written by a language model from this plasmid's Addgene catalogue record and pLannotate feature annotations shown in this document.]
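Description:
pEPHS1CB0021 is a Golden Gate/MoClo Level 1, position 1 plant expression construct built in the pICH47732 acceptor backbone. It is a binary-type vector. Nopaline-type left and right T-DNA border repeats flank the expression cassette, so the transcription unit can be transferred into plant cells by Agrobacterium. The backbone carries the broad-host-range incP oriV with its trfA replication initiator, plus a high-copy ColE1/pUC-type origin for propagation in E. coli. Selection in bacteria is by ampicillin resistance (β-lactamase under its own promoter). A short TetR fragment called in the backbone appears to be a remnant rather than a functional element.

The payload is a single transcription unit assembled through BsaI sites that were destroyed during cloning. A short CaMV 35S promoter is fused to the tobacco mosaic virus Ω 5' leader, a translational enhancer. Together they drive a coding sequence named TkTXSS, from Taraxacum kok-saghyz, and the unit ends in the CaMV 35S terminator/polyadenylation signal. The automated annotation labels this roughly 2.3 kb open reading frame by its similarity to a Panax ginseng dammarenediol synthase. That similarity suggests the protein belongs to the oxidosqualene cyclase (triterpene synthase) family, although the record does not define its function. The coding sequence carries a T374G mutation, and internal BsaI sites were removed by silent changes to make it compatible with Golden Gate assembly. The small "SET1" fragment annotated just after the ORF is probably a spurious match.

The associated work concerns triterpenoid biosynthesis. The construct therefore appears intended for strong constitutive expression of this enzyme variant in plants, either directly or after assembly into higher-level multigene constructs. It carries no plant selectable marker of its own.
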