Features (pLannotate 1.2.2; 14 found; start..end, strand, type, name):
     42..66      +  misc_feature   RB T-DNA repeat: right border repeat from nopaline C58 T-DNA
    178..198     -  CDS            TetR (fragment): tetracycline resistance regulatory protein; tetR
    225..1370    -  CDS            trfA: TRFA_ECOLX - Experimental evidence at protein level: Swiss-Prot protein existence level 1. Also involved in plasmid copy number control, promoting intermolecular coupling of protein bound iterons at oriV, which inhibits replication initiation. From Escherichia coli.
   1706..2294    -  rep_origin     ori: high-copy-number ColE1/pMB1/pBR322/pUC origin of replication
   2465..3325    -  CDS            AmpR: β-lactamase; bla; confers resistance to ampicillin, carbenicillin, and related antibiotics
   3326..3430    -  promoter       AmpR promoter: bla
   3517..4148    -  rep_origin     oriV: incP origin of replication
   4240..4264    +  misc_feature   LB T-DNA repeat: left border repeat from nopaline C58 T-DNA
   4450..4795    +  promoter       CaMV 35S promoter: strong constitutive promoter from cauliflower mosaic virus
   4747..4793    +  promoter       minimal CaMV 35S promoter: minimal 35S promoter from cauliflower mosaic virus
   4824..4877    +  misc_feature   TMV Ω: translational enhancer from the tobacco mosaic virus 5'-leader sequence (Gallie et al., 1988)
   4886..7192    +  CDS            DDS: DADIS_PANGI - Also known as DS
   7213..7230    +  CDS            SET1 (fragment): solubility-enhancement tag derived from T7 phage gene 10B
   7265..7439    +  polyA_signal   CaMV poly(A) signal: cauliflower mosaic virus polyadenylation signal
>Addgene plasmid #227565 | pEPHS1CB0021 | addgene full sequence | sequence record 455276 | Addgene NGS Result
GCAATTGTCTTCTGCACGAAGTGGTTTAAACTATCAGTGTTTGACAGGATATATTGGCGGGTAAACCTAA
GAGAAAAGAGCGTTTATTAGAATAATCGGATATTTAAAAGGGCGTGAAAAGGTTTATCCGTTCGTCCATT
TGTATGTGCATGCCAACCACAGGGTTCCCCAGATCAGGCGCTGGCTGCTGAACCCCCAGCCGGAACTGAC
CCCACAAGGCCCTAGCGTTTGCAATGCACCAGGTCATCATTGACCCAGGCGTGTTCCACCAGGCCGCTGC
CTCGCAACTCTTCGCAGGCTTCGCCGACCTGCTCGCGCCACTTCTTCACGCGGGTGGAATCCGATCCGCA
CATGAGGCGGAAGGTTTCCAGCTTGAGCGGGTACGGCTCCCGGTGCGAGCTGAAATAGTCGAACATCCGT
CGGGCCGTCGGCGACAGCTTGCGGTACTTCTCCCATATGAATTTCGTGTAGTGGTCGCCAGCAAACAGCA
CGACGATTTCCTCGTCGATCAGGACCTGGCAACGGGACGTTTTCTTGCCACGGTCCAGGACGCGGAAGCG
GTGCAGCAGCGACACCGATTCCAGGTGCCCAACGCGGTCGGACGTGAAGCCCATCGCCGTCGCCTGTAGG
CGCGACAGGCATTCCTCGGCCTTCGTGTAATACCGGCCATTGATCGACCAGCCCAGGTCCTGGCAAAGCT
CGTAGAACGTGAAGGTGATCGGCTCGCCGATAGGGGTGCGCTTCGCGTACTCCAACACCTGCTGCCACAC
CAGTTCGTCATCGTCGGCCCGCAGCTCGACGCCGGTGTAGGTGATCTTCACGTCCTTGTTGACGTGGAAA
ATGACCTTGTTTTGCAGCGCCTCGCGCGGGATTTTCTTGTTGCGCGTGGTGAACAGGGCAGAGCGGGCCG
TGTCGTTTGGCATCGCTCGCATCGTGTCCGGCCACGGCGCAATATCGAACAAGGAAAGCTGCATTTCCTT
GATCTGCTGCTTCGTGTGTTTCAGCAACGCGGCCTGCTTGGCCTCGCTGACCTGTTTTGCCAGGTCCTCG
CCGGCGGTTTTTCGCTTCTTGGTCGTCATAGTTCCTCGCGTGTCGATGGTCATCGACTTCGCCAAACCTG
CCGCCTCCTGTTCAAGACGACGCGAACGCTCCACGGCGGCCGATGGCGCGGGCAGGGCAGGGGGAGCCAG
TTGCACGCTGTCGCGCTCGATCTTGGCCGTAGCTTGCTGGACCATCGAGCCGACGGACTGGAAGGTTTCG
CGGGGCGCACGCATGACGGTGCGGCTTGCGATGGTTTCGGCATCCTCGGCGGAAAACCCCGCGTCGATCA
GTTCTTGCCTGTATGCCTTCCGGTCAAACGTCCGATTCATTCACCCTCCTTGCGGGATTGCCCCGACTCA
CGCCGGGGCAATGTGCCCTTATTCCTGATTTGACCCGCCTGGTGCCTTGGTGTCCAGATAATCCACCTTA
TCGGCAATGAAGTCGGTCCCGTAGACCGTCTGGCCGTCCTTCTCGTACTTGGTATTCCGAATCTTGCCCT
GCACGAATACCAGCGACCCCTTGCCCAAATACTTGCCGTGGGCCTCGGCCTGAGAGCCAAAACACTTGAT
GCGGAAGAAGTCGGTGCGCTCCTGCTTGTCGCCGGCATCGTTGCGCCACATCTAGGATCTGCCAGGAACC
GTAAAAAGGCCGCGTTGCTGGCGTTTTTCCATAGGCTCCGCCCCCCTGACGAGCATCACAAAAATCGACG
CTCAAGTCAGAGGTGGCGAAACCCGACAGGACTATAAAGATACCAGGCGTTTCCCCCTGGAAGCTCCCTC
GTGCGCTCTCCTGTTCCGACCCTGCCGCTTACCGGATACCTGTCCGCCTTTCTCCCTTCGGGAAGCGTGG
CGCTTTCTCATAGCTCACGCTGTAGGTATCTCAGTTCGGTGTAGGTCGTTCGCTCCAAGCTGGGCTGTGT
GCACGAACCCCCCGTTCAGCCCGACCGCTGCGCCTTATCCGGTAACTATCGTCTTGAGTCCAACCCGGTA
AGACACGACTTATCGCCACTGGCAGCAGCCACTGGTAACAGGATTAGCAGAGCGAGGTATGTAGGCGGTG
CTACAGAGTTCTTGAAGTGGTGGCCTAACTACGGCTACACTAGAAGAACAGTATTTGGTATCTGCGCTCT
GCTGAAGCCAGTTACCTTCGGAAAAAGAGTTGGTAGCTCTTGATCCGGCAAACAAACCACCGCTGGTAGC
GGTGGTTTTTTTGTTTGCAAGCAGCAGATTACGCGCAGAAAAAAAGGATCTCAAGAAGATCCTTTGATCT
TTTCTACGGGGTCTGACGCTCAGTGGAACGAAAACTCACGTTAAGGGATTTTGGTCATGAGATTATCAAA
AAGGATCTTCACCTAGATCCTTTTAAATTAAAAATGAAGTTTTAAATCAATCTAAAGTATATATGAGTAA
ACTTGGTCTGACAGTTACCAATGCTTAATCAGTGAGGCACCTATCTCAGCGATCTGTCTATTTCGTTCAT
CCATAGTTGCCTGACTCCCCGTCGTGTAGATAACTACGATACGGGAGGGCTTACCATCTGGCCCCAGTGC
TGCAATGATACCGCGAGAACCACGCTCACCGGCTCCAGATTTATCAGCAATAAACCAGCCAGCCGGAAGG
GCCGAGCGCAGAAGTGGTCCTGCAACTTTATCCGCCTCCATCCAGTCTATTAATTGTTGCCGGGAAGCTA
GAGTAAGTAGTTCGCCAGTTAATAGTTTGCGCAACGTTGTTGCCATTGCTACAGGCATCGTGGTGTCACG
CTCGTCGTTTGGTATGGCTTCATTCAGCTCCGGTTCCCAACGATCAAGGCGAGTTACATGATCCCCCATG
TTGTGCAAAAAAGCGGTTAGCTCCTTCGGTCCTCCGATCGTTGTCAGAAGTAAGTTGGCCGCAGTGTTAT
CACTCATGGTTATGGCAGCACTGCATAATTCTCTTACTGTCATGCCATCCGTAAGATGCTTTTCTGTGAC
TGGTGAGTACTCAACCAAGTCATTCTGAGAATAGTGTATGCGGCGACCGAGTTGCTCTTGCCCGGCGTCA
ATACGGGATAATACCGCGCCACATAGCAGAACTTTAAAAGTGCTCATCATTGGAAAACGTTCTTCGGGGC
GAAAACTCTCAAGGATCTTACCGCTGTTGAGATCCAGTTCGATGTAACCCACTCGTGCACCCAACTGATC
TTCAGCATCTTTTACTTTCACCAGCGTTTCTGGGTGAGCAAAAACAGGAAGGCAAAATGCCGCAAAAAAG
GGAATAAGGGCGACACGGAAATGTTGAATACTCATACTCTTCCTTTTTCAATATTATTGAAGCATTTATC
AAGGTTATTGTCTCATGAGCGGATACATATTTGAATGTATTTAGAAAAATAAACAAATAGGGGTTCCGCG
CACGAATTGGCCAGCGCTGCCATTTTTGGGGTGAGGCCGTTCGCGGCCGAGGGGCGCAGCCCCTGGGGGG
ATGGGAGGCCCGCGTTAGCGGGCCGGGAGGGTTCGAGAAGGGGGGGCACCCCCCTTCGGCGTGCGCGGTC
ACGCGCACAGGGCGCAGCCCTGGTTAAAAACAAGGTTTATAAATATTGGTTTAAAAGCAGGTTAAAAGAC
AGGTTAGCGGTGGCCGAAAAACGGGCGGAAACCCTTGCAAATGCTGGATTTTCTGCCTGTGGACAGCCCC
TCAAATGTCAATAGGTGCGCCCCTCATCTGTCAGCACTCTGCCCCTCAAGTGTCAAGGATCGCGCCCCTC
ATCTGTCAGTAGTCGCGCCCCTCAAGTGTCAATACCGCAGGGCACTTATCCCCAGGCTTGTCCACATCAT
CTGTGGGAAACTCGCGTAAAATCAGGCGTTTTCGCCGATTTGCGAGGCTGGCCAGCTCCACGTCGCCGGC
CGAAATCGAGCCTGCCCCTCATCTGTCAACGCCGCGCCGGGTGAGTCGGCCCCTCAAGTGTCAACGTCCG
CCCCTCATCTGTCAGTGAGGGCCAAGTTTTCCGCGAGGTATCCACAACGCCGGCGGCCGCGGTGTCTCGC
ACACGGCTTCGACGGCGTTTCTGGCGCGTTTGCAGGGCCATAGACGGCCGCCAGCCCAGCGGCGAGGGCA
ACCAGCCCGGTGAGCGTCGCAAAGGAGATCCTGATCTGACTGATGGGCTGCCTGTATCGAGTGGTGATTT
TGTGCCGAGCTGCCGGTCGGGGAGCTGTTGGCTGGCTGGTGGCAGGATATATTGTGGTGTAAACAAATTG
ACGCTTAGACAACTTAATAACACATTGCGGACGTTTTTAATGTACTGGGGTGGATGCAGTGGGCCCCACT
CTGTGAAGACAATGCCGAATTCGGATCCGGAGGTCAACATGGTGGAGCACGACACTCTGGTCTACTCCAA
AAATGTCAAAGATACAGTCTCAGAAGATCAAAGGGCTATTGAGACTTTTCAACAAAGGATAATTTCGGGA
AACCTCCTCGGATTCCATTGCCCAGCTATCTGTCACTTCATCGAAAGGACAGTAGAAAAGGAAGGTGGCT
CCTACAAATGCCATCATTGCGATAAAGGAAAGGCTATCATTCAAGATCTCTCTGCCGACAGTGGTCCCAA
AGATGGACCCCCACCCACGAGGAGCATCGTGGAAAAAGAAGAGGTTCCAACCACGTCTACAAAGCAAGTG
GATTGATGTGACATCTCCACTGACGTAAGGGATGACGCACAATCCCACTATCCTTCGCAAGACCCTTCCT
CTATATAAGGAAGTTCATTTCATTTGGAGAGGACACGCTCGAGTATAAGAGCTCATTTTTACAACAATTA
CCAACAACAACAAACAACAAACAACATTACAATTACATTTACAATTATCGATACAATGTGGAAACTCAGG
ATTGGCGAAAAAAACGGCAAATTTAACATCGGTGACGGGAACGGAGATGACTATCTGCACAGTACTAACA
ACTTCGTCGGTCGTCAAACGTGGGAATTCGATCCAGACGCCGGAACGCAAAAGGAGCGAGATGAAATAGA
ACGTCTTAGGGAACAGTTCCTGATAAATAAAAAAAAATTGGATATCAGGTGCTGCGCCGACTTATTAATG
AGGAACCAACTCATCAAAGAAAGTGGAATAGATTTAATCAGTGTACCACCCGTTCGTTTAGGGGATGATG
AGGACGTAAATTATGAAGCAGTGACGACAGCCGTTCGTAAAGCTGTGCGTCTGAATAGAGCTATACAGGC
CTGGGACGGACATTGGCCCGCTGAAAATGCTGGCCCGTTATTCTTCACTCCGCCATTAATTATAGCATTG
TACATCTCCGGGACCTTAGATACTATACTGACTCAAGAGCACAAGCGAGAAATGATCCGATATATGTATA
TACACCAAAATGAAGATGGAGGCTGGGGATTTTACATATCCGGGCGTAGCACTATGATAGGGACAGCACT
CAATTACGTCGGACTGAGGTTACTGGGCGAAGATGATAATGATGCCATTGCAAAGGGTCGAAAGTGGATC
CTTGATCACGGAGGGGCAACATCAATTCCAAGTTGGGGCAAGGTTTACCTCTCCGTGCTTGGCGTCTACG
AATGGGCTGGCTGTAACCCATTACCACCAGAGTTTTGGTTGTTCCCCAGTTTTCTCCCCTACCACCCAGC
TAAGATGTGGTGTTATTGTCGAACTACCTACATGCCGATGAGCTACCTCTACGGGACAGGATTCCAGGGT
CCCATAACTGATCTGGTAAAATCTCTGAGGAAAGAGATTCATGTTATCCCTTACCACCAGATTGACTGGA
ATAAACAAAGACACAACTGTTGTAAAGAAGATCTGTACTATCCGCATACATACATACAGGACCTCTTGTG
GGATGGGTTACATTACTTCTCTGAGCCCCTCGTTAGTAAGTGGCCTCTTAAAAAGTTACGTGAGAAGGGC
TTGAAGAGGGTCCTTGACTTGATGCAATATAACGCCGAAGAAGGTAGATACATAGGATTGGGGTGTGTCG
AGAAATCCTTACAAATGATGTGCTTCTCAGCTCTTGACCCAAATGGTATCGATTTTAAAAGACACCTGGC
CCGAGTGCCTGACTACCTCTGGGTCGCTGAGGACGGGATGAAGATGCAATCTTTCGGGAGTCAGTTGTGG
GACTGTACGCTGGTAACGCAAGCAATAATCGCCTCCGACATGGTCGAAGAATATGGCGACTCTTTAAAGA
AAGCTAATTTCTACTTAAAAGAGTCACAAATAAAGCAAAACCCCAAGGGGGACTTTGAGAATATGTGTAG
GCAATTTACCAAAGGAGCTTGGACATTTAGCGACCAGGACCAAGGCTGGGTTGTTAGTGATTGCACTGCT
GAAGCAGTTAAATGCCTGCTCGCTTTGTCTCAGATGCCTCAGGAAATTTCTGGTGAGAAAGTGGACGTTG
AGCGATTGTATGACGCTATTAACGTCCTTTTGTATTTGCAAAGTCCAGAGACTGGGGGGTTCGCCATCTG
GGAAGCTCCGGTGCCTAAGCCATACCTCGAAAAGCTCAACCCCTCTGAACTTTTTGCTGACATAGTAGTA
GAACGTGAGCACGTAGAGTGCACAGGGAGTATAATTCAGACTCTCCAGACTTTCAAGACACTGCACCCGG
GCCATCGTCAGAAAGAAATCGAGGTGGCTATTGAGAAAGGAATCAGGTTTCTCGAGAATAGGCAGCAAGA
GAACGGATCATGGTACGGATATTGGGGTATATGTTACTTGTACGGAACGTATTTCGTGCTGCAAGGACTG
GTGGCCTGTGGACAGACGTATGAGAACTCCGAAGCCGTTAGAAAAGCTGTTAAATTTTTCCTTTCAACAC
AAAATTCAGAGGGTGGCTGGGGAGAAAATTTCGAGTCTTGCCCTCAGGAAAAATTTATCCCACTTGAGGG
AAACCGAACAAATTTTGTACAGACCTCTTGGGCCATGTTAGGGTTGCTGTGTGGAGGGCAAGCAGAAAGG
GATCCGACACCTCTTCACAAAGCTGCTAAGCTGCTTATTAATGGTCAAATGGACAACGGGGACTTCCCTC
AGCAAGAAATCACTGGGGTTTATATGAAGAATTGCATGCTGCACTACGCCGAATATCGAAACACCTTCCC
TTTATGGGCTTTAGGCGAATACCGTAAACGAGTGTGGCTGGCAAAACAAGAGACTGGTTCGTAAGTCGAC
CGGCTGCTAACAAAGCCCGAGCTTCTCTAGCTAGAGTCGATCGACAAGCTCGAGTTTCTCCATAATAATG
TGTGAGTAGTTCCCAGATAAGGGAATTAGGGTTCCTATAGGGTTTCGCTCATGTGTTGAGCATATAAGAA
ACCCTTAGTATGTATTTGTATTTGTAAAATACTTCTATCAATAAAATTTCTAATTCCTAAAACCAAAATC
CAGTACTAAAATCCAGATCGCT
